Addgene plasmid #140262: pPP7CP-myc-T2A-tagRFP
Purpose: Expresses PP7CP in mammalian cells
Depositing lab: Hirohide Saito. Depositing organization: Kyoto University, Center for iPS Cell Research and Application. Publication: Orthogonal Protein-Responsive mRNA Switches for Mammalian Synthetic Biology. Ono H, Kawasaki S, Saito H. ACS Synth Biol. 2020 Jan 17;9(1):169-174. doi: 10.1021/acssynbio.9b00343. Epub 2019 Dec 13. PubMed 31765565.
Backbone
  Vector backbone: pIRES2 DsRed-Express
  Backbone manufacturer: Clontech
  Vector type: Mammalian Expression, Synthetic Biology
  Selectable markers: Neomycin (select with G418)
Growth in bacteria
  Bacterial resistance: Kanamycin, 50 μg/mL
  Growth temperature: 37°C
  Growth strain: DH5alpha
  Copy number: High Copy
Gene/Insert
  Gene/Insert name: Coat protein of bacteriphage PP7 (alt name: PP7CP)
  Promoter: CMV
  Tag / fusion protein: myc-T2A-tagRFP (C terminal on insert)
  Cloning method: Restriction Enzyme; 5′ cloning site SalI (not destroyed); 3′ cloning site BamHI (not destroyed)
  Sequencing primers: 5′ CMV Forward; 3′ CTTTATTTGTAACCATTATAAGCTGC
Terms and licenses: Academic/Nonprofit Terms; Industry Terms: Not Available to Industry
Depositor comments: CDS of PP7CP (amplified from pPP7_mCherry, ID: 61763) was inserted between SalI and BamHI sites of pTAPmyc-T2A-tagRFP (ID: 140278).
How to cite: pPP7CP-myc-T2A-tagRFP was a gift from Hirohide Saito (Addgene plasmid # 140262 ; http://n2t.net/addgene:140262 ; RRID:Addgene_140262)
