[The description below was written by a language model from this plasmid's Addgene catalogue record and pLannotate feature annotations shown in this document.]
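Description:
pPP7CP-myc-T2A-tagRFP is a 5,135-nt mammalian expression plasmid built on the Clontech pIRES2 DsRed-Express backbone and classed as a synthetic biology tool. It is maintained in E. coli as a high-copy plasmid through a ColE1/pUC-type origin. It also carries an f1 origin. A single Tn5 NeoR/KanR (aminoglycoside phosphotransferase) gene serves both hosts. The bacterial AmpR (bla) promoter drives it for kanamycin selection, and the adjacent SV40 enhancer/early promoter, with an HSV TK polyadenylation signal downstream, drives it for G418 selection in mammalian cells. The short ble, bGH poly(A) and SV40 large T antigen fragments in the annotation appear to be partial matches within backbone sequence rather than functional elements.

The payload is one CMV enhancer/promoter-driven open reading frame terminated by the SV40 poly(A) signal. It encodes the coat protein of Pseudomonas bacteriophage PP7 (PP7CP), an RNA-binding protein that forms the phage shell and binds phage RNA. The coding sequence was inserted between the SalI and BamHI sites of a parental myc-T2A-tagRFP vector. This places a myc epitope tag, a 2A peptide and TagRFP at the C terminus of the coat protein. The catalogue names the 2A element as T2A, whereas the automated annotation picks up only a short match labelled as a P2A fragment, and it does not annotate the myc tag. Ribosomal skipping at the 2A site yields myc-tagged PP7CP and a separate red fluorescent protein, so fluorescence marks the expressing cells without a bulky reporter fused to the coat protein. The stated purpose is PP7CP expression in mammalian cells, and the associated publication concerns orthogonal protein-responsive mRNA switches.
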