Features (pLannotate 1.2.2; 16 found; start..end, strand, type, name):
      1..304     +  enhancer       CMV enhancer: human cytomegalovirus immediate early enhancer
    305..508     +  promoter       CMV promoter: human cytomegalovirus (CMV) immediate early promoter
    567..929     +  CDS            COAT_BPPP7: Experimental evidence at protein level: Swiss-Prot protein existence level 1. Forms the phage shell; binds to the phage RNA. From Pseudomonas phage PP7 (Bacteriophage PP7).
    999..1021    +  CDS            P2A (fragment): 2A peptide from porcine teschovirus-1 polyprotein Eukaryotic ribosomes fail to insert a peptide bond between the Gly and Pro residues, yielding separate polypeptides.
   1032..1740    +  CDS            TagRFP (fragment): monomeric derivative of red fluorescent protein from Entacmaea quadricolor (Merzlyak et al., 2007) mammalian codon-optimized
   1757..1840    +  CDS            large T antigen (fragment): large T antigen from SV40 (simian virus 40)
   1863..1984    +  polyA_signal   SV40 poly(A) signal: SV40 polyadenylation signal
   2018..2446    -  rep_origin     f1 ori (sequence partly withheld): f1 bacteriophage origin of replication; arrow indicates direction of (+) strand synthesis
   2473..2577    +  promoter       AmpR promoter: bla
   2579..2936    +  promoter       SV40 promoter: SV40 enhancer and early promoter
   2971..3765    +  CDS            NeoR/KanR: aminoglycoside phosphotransferase from Tn5; aph(3')-II (or nptII); confers resistance to neomycin, kanamycin, and G418 (Geneticin®)
   3786..3938    +  CDS            ble (fragment): BLE_KLEPN - Experimental evidence at protein level: Swiss-Prot protein existence level 1. Binding protein with a strong affinity to the bleomycin family of antibiotics. Binds to CL990; an antimitotic-antibiotic compound. From Klebsiella pneumoniae.
   3997..4044    +  polyA_signal   HSV TK poly(A) signal: herpes simplex virus thymidine kinase polyadenylation signal (Cole and Stacy, 1985)
   4135..4151    -  polyA_signal   bGH poly(A) signal (fragment): bovine growth hormone polyadenylation signal
   4373..4961    +  rep_origin     ori: high-copy-number ColE1/pMB1/pBR322/pUC origin of replication
   5076..5135    +  enhancer       CMV enhancer (fragment): human cytomegalovirus immediate early enhancer
>Addgene plasmid #140262 | pPP7CP-myc-T2A-tagRFP | addgene full sequence | sequence record 312936 | Addgene NGS Result
CGTTACATAACTTACGGTAAATGGCCCGCCTGGCTGACCGCCCAACGACCCCCGCCCATTGACGTCAATA
ATGACGTATGTTCCCATAGTAACGCCAATAGGGACTTTCCATTGACGTCAATGGGTGGAGTATTTACGGT
AAACTGCCCACTTGGCAGTACATCAAGTGTATCATATGCCAAGTACGCCCCCTATTGACGTCAATGACGG
TAAATGGCCCGCCTGGCATTATGCCCAGTACATGACCTTATGGGACTTTCCTACTTGGCAGTACATCTAC
GTATTAGTCATCGCTATTACCATGGTGATGCGGTTTTGGCAGTACATCAATGGGCGTGGATAGCGGTTTG
ACTCACGGGGATTTCCAAGTCTCCACCCCATTGACGTCAATGGGAGTTTGTTTTGGCACCAAAATCAACG
GGACTTTCCAAAATGTCGTAACAACTCCGCCCCATTGACGCAAATGGGCGGTAGGCGTGTACGGTGGGAG
GTCTATATAAGCAGAGCTGGTTTAGTGAACCGTCAGATCCGCTAGGGCTCTGCAGGTCGACGCCACCATG
CTAGCCTCCAAAACCATCGTTCTTTCGGTCGGCGAGGCTACTCGCACTCTGACTGAGATCCAGTCCACCG
CAGACCGTCAGATCTTCGAAGAGAAGGTCGGGCCTCTGGTGGGTCGGCTGCGCCTCACGGCTTCGCTCCG
TCAAAACGGAGCCAAGACCGCGTATCGAGTCAACCTAAAACTGGATCAGGCGGACGTCGTTGATTCCGGA
CTTCCGAAAGTGCGCTACACTCAGGTATGGTCGCACGACGTGACAATCGTTGCGAATAGCACCGAGGCCT
CGCGCAAATCGTTGTACGATTTGACCAAGTCCCTCGTCGCGACCTCGCAGGTCGAAGATCTTGTCGTCAA
CCTTGTGCCGCTGGGCCGTGGATCCGAACAAAAACTCATCTCAGAAGAGGATCTGAGATCTGAAGGCAGA
GGCTCCCTCCTGACCTGCGGAGACGTGGAAGAGAACCCCGGACCAAGATCCGTGTCTAAGGGCGAAGAGC
TGATTAAGGAGAACATGCACATGAAGCTGTACATGGAGGGCACCGTGAACAACCACCACTTCAAGTGCAC
ATCCGAGGGCGAAGGCAAGCCCTACGAGGGCACCCAGACCATGAGAATCAAGGTGGTCGAGGGCGGCCCT
CTCCCCTTCGCCTTCGACATCCTGGCTACCAGCTTCATGTACGGCAGCAGAACCTTCATCAACCACACCC
AGGGCATCCCCGACTTCTTTAAGCAGTCCTTCCCTGAGGGCTTCACATGGGAGAGAGTCACCACATACGA
AGACGGGGGCGTGCTGACCGCTACCCAGGACACCAGCCTCCAGGACGGCTGCCTCATCTACAACGTCAAG
ATCAGAGGGGTGAACTTCCCATCCAACGGCCCTGTGATGCAGAAGAAAACACTCGGCTGGGAGGCCAACA
CCGAGATGCTGTACCCCGCTGACGGCGGCCTGGAAGGCAGAAGCGACATGGCCCTGAAGCTCGTGGGCGG
GGGCCACCTGATCTGCAACTTCAAGACCACATACAGATCCAAGAAACCCGCTAAGAACCTCAAGATGCCC
GGCGTCTACTATGTGGACCACAGACTGGAAAGAATCAAGGAGGCCGACAAAGAGACCTACGTCGAGCAGC
ACGAGGTGGCTGTGGCCAGATACTGCGACCTCCCTAGCAAACTGGGGCACAAACTTAATTAGCGGCCGCG
ACTCTAGATCATAATCAGCCATACCACATTTGTAGAGGTTTTACTTGCTTTAAAAAACCTCCCACACCTC
CCCCTGAACCTGAAACATAAAATGAATGCAATTGTTGTTGTTAACTTGTTTATTGCAGCTTATAATGGTT
ACAAATAAAGCAATAGCATCACAAATTTCACAAATAAAGCATTTTTTTCACTGCATTCTAGTTGTGGTTT
GTCCAAACTCATCAATGTATCTTAAGGCGTAAATTGTAAGCGTTAATATTTTGTTAAAATTCGCGTTAAA
TTTTTGTTAAATCAGCTCATTTTTTAACCAATAGGCCGAAATCGGCAAAATCCCTTATAAATCAAAAGAA
TAGACCGAGATAGGGT
[37 nt withheld, positions 2117-2153]
AAAGAACGTGGACTCCAACGTCAAAGG
[49 nt withheld, positions 2181-2229]
T
[91 nt withheld, positions 2231-2321]
G
[124 nt withheld, positions 2323-2446]
CAGGTGGCACTTTTCGGGGAAATGTGCGCGGAACCCCTATTTGTTTATTTTTCTAAATACATTCAAATAT
GTATCCGCTCATGAGACAATAACCCTGATAAATGCTTCAATAATATTGAAAAAGGAAGAGTCCTGAGGCG
GAAAGAACCAGCTGTGGAATGTGTGTCAGTTAGGGTGTGGAAAGTCCCCAGGCTCCCCAGCAGGCAGAAG
TATGCAAAGCATGCATCTCAATTAGTCAGCAACCAGGTGTGGAAAGTCCCCAGGCTCCCCAGCAGGCAGA
AGTATGCAAAGCATGCATCTCAATTAGTCAGCAACCATAGTCCCGCCCCTAACTCCGCCCATCCCGCCCC
TAACTCCGCCCAGTTCCGCCCATTCTCCGCCCCATGGCTGACTAATTTTTTTTATTTATGCAGAGGCCGA
GGCCGCCTCGGCCTCTGAGCTATTCCAGAAGTAGTGAGGAGGCTTTTTTGGAGGCCTAGGCTTTTGCAAA
GATCGATCAAGAGACAGGATGAGGATCGTTTCGCATGATTGAACAAGATGGATTGCACGCAGGTTCTCCG
GCCGCTTGGGTGGAGAGGCTATTCGGCTATGACTGGGCACAACAGACAATCGGCTGCTCTGATGCCGCCG
TGTTCCGGCTGTCAGCGCAGGGGCGCCCGGTTCTTTTTGTCAAGACCGACCTGTCCGGTGCCCTGAATGA
ACTGCAAGACGAGGCAGCGCGGCTATCGTGGCTGGCCACGACGGGCGTTCCTTGCGCAGCTGTGCTCGAC
GTTGTCACTGAAGCGGGAAGGGACTGGCTGCTATTGGGCGAAGTGCCGGGGCAGGATCTCCTGTCATCTC
ACCTTGCTCCTGCCGAGAAAGTATCCATCATGGCTGATGCAATGCGGCGGCTGCATACGCTTGATCCGGC
TACCTGCCCATTCGACCACCAAGCGAAACATCGCATCGAGCGAGCACGTACTCGGATGGAAGCCGGTCTT
GTCGATCAGGATGATCTGGACGAAGAGCATCAGGGGCTCGCGCCAGCCGAACTGTTCGCCAGGCTCAAGG
CGAGCATGCCCGACGGCGAGGATCTCGTCGTGACCCATGGCGATGCCTGCTTGCCGAATATCATGGTGGA
AAATGGCCGCTTTTCTGGATTCATCGACTGTGGCCGGCTGGGTGTGGCGGACCGCTATCAGGACATAGCG
TTGGCTACCCGTGATATTGCTGAAGAGCTTGGCGGCGAATGGGCTGACCGCTTCCTCGTGCTTTACGGTA
TCGCCGCTCCCGATTCGCAGCGCATCGCCTTCTATCGCCTTCTTGACGAGTTCTTCTGAGCGGGACTCTG
GGGTTCGAAATGACCGACCAAGCGACGCCCAACCTGCCATCACGAGATTTCGATTCCACCGCCGCCTTCT
ATGAAAGGTTGGGCTTCGGAATCGTTTTCCGGGACGCCGGCTGGATGATCCTCCAGCGCGGGGATCTCAT
GCTGGAGTTCTTCGCCCACCCTAGGGGGAGGCTAACTGAAACACGGAAGGAGACAATACCGGAAGGAACC
CGCGCTATGACGGCAATAAAAAGACAGAATAAAACGCACGGTGTTGGGTCGTTTGTTCATAAACGCGGGG
TTCGGTCCCAGGGCTGGCACTCTGTCGATACCCCACCGAGACCCCATTGGGGCCAATACGCCCGCGTTTC
TTCCTTTTCCCCACCCCACCCCCCAAGTTCGGGTGAAGGCCCAGGGCTCGCAGCCAACGTCGGGGCGGCA
GGCCCTGCCATAGCCTCAGGTTACTCATATATACTTTAGATTGATTTAAAACTTCATTTTTAATTTAAAA
GGATCTAGGTGAAGATCCTTTTTGATAATCTCATGACCAAAATCCCTTAACGTGAGTTTTCGTTCCACTG
AGCGTCAGACCCCGTAGAAAAGATCAAAGGATCTTCTTGAGATCCTTTTTTTCTGCGCGTAATCTGCTGC
TTGCAAACAAAAAAACCACCGCTACCAGCGGTGGTTTGTTTGCCGGATCAAGAGCTACCAACTCTTTTTC
CGAAGGTAACTGGCTTCAGCAGAGCGCAGATACCAAATACTGTTCTTCTAGTGTAGCCGTAGTTAGGCCA
CCACTTCAAGAACTCTGTAGCACCGCCTACATACCTCGCTCTGCTAATCCTGTTACCAGTGGCTGCTGCC
AGTGGCGATAAGTCGTGTCTTACCGGGTTGGACTCAAGACGATAGTTACCGGATAAGGCGCAGCGGTCGG
GCTGAACGGGGGGTTCGTGCACACAGCCCAGCTTGGAGCGAACGACCTACACCGAACTGAGATACCTACA
GCGTGAGCTATGAGAAAGCGCCACGCTTCCCGAAGGGAGAAAGGCGGACAGGTATCCGGTAAGCGGCAGG
GTCGGAACAGGAGAGCGCACGAGGGAGCTTCCAGGGGGAAACGCCTGGTATCTTTATAGTCCTGTCGGGT
TTCGCCACCTCTGACTTGAGCGTCGATTTTTGTGATGCTCGTCAGGGGGGCGGAGCCTATGGAAAAACGC
CAGCAACGCGGCCTTTTTACGGTTCCTGGCCTTTTGCTGGCCTTTTGCTCACATGTTCTTTCCTGCGTTA
TCCCCTGATTCTGTGGATAACCGTATTACCGCCATGCATTAGTTATTAATAGTAATCAATTACGGGGTCA
TTAGTTCATAGCCCATATATGGAGTTCCG
